>Addgene plasmid #112498 | pAAVS hOPM | depositor full sequence | sequence record 215548 | pAAVS hOPM sequence 13684 bps
AAGGGCGAATTCAACCCTGATAAATGCTTCAATAATATTGAAAAAGGAAGAGTATGAGTATTCAACATTT
CCGTGTCGCCCTTATTCCCTTTTTTGCGGCATTTTGCCTTCCTGTTTTTGCTCACCCAGAAACGCTGGTG
AAAGTAAAAGATGCTGAAGATCAGTTGGGTGCACGAGTGGGTTACATCGAACTGGATCTCAACAGCGGTA
AGATCCTTGAGAGTTTTCGCCCCGAAGAACGTTTTCCAATGATGAGCACTTTTAAAGTTCTGCTATGTGG
CGCGGTATTATCCCGTATTGACGCCGGGCAAGAGCAACTCGGTCGCCGCATACACTATTCTCAGAATGAC
TTGGTTGAGTACTCACCAGTCACAGAAAAGCATCTTACGGATGGCATGACAGTAAGAGAATTATGCAGTG
CTGCCATAACCATGAGTGATAACACTGCGGCCAACTTACTTCTGACAACGATCGGAGGACCGAAGGAGCT
AACCGCTTTTTTGCACAACATGGGGGATCATGTAACTCGCCTTGATCGTTGGGAACCGGAGCTGAATGAA
GCCATACCAAACGACGAGCGTGACACCACGATGCCTGTAGCAATGGCAACAACGTTGCGCAAACTATTAA
CTGGCGAACTACTTACTCTAGCTTCCCGGCAACAATTAATAGACTGGATGGAGGCGGATAAAGTTGCAGG
ACCACTTCTGCGCTCGGCCCTTCCGGCTGGCTGGTTTATTGCTGATAAATCTGGAGCCGGTGAGCGTGGG
TCTCGCGGTATCATTGCAGCACTGGGGCCAGATGGTAAGCCCTCCCGTATCGTAGTTATCTACACGACGG
GGAGTCAGGCAACTATGGATGAACGAAATAGACAGATCGCTGAGATAGGTGCCTCACTGATTAAGCATTG
GTAACTGTCAGACCAAGTTTACTCATATATACTTTAGATTGATTTAAAACTTCATTTTTAATTTAAAAGG
ATCTAGGTGAAGATCCTTTTTGATAATCTCATGACCAAAATCCCTTAACGTGAGTTTTCGTTCCACTGAG
CGTCAGACCCCGTAGAAAAGATCAAAGGATCTTCTTGAGATCCTTTTTTTCTGCGCGTAATCTGCTGCTT
GCAAACAAAAAAACCACCGCTACCAGCGGTGGTTTGTTTGCCGGATCAAGAGCTACCAACTCTTTTTCCG
AAGGTAACTGGCTTCAGCAGAGCGCAGATACCAAATACTGTCCTTCTAGTGTAGCCGTAGTTAGGCCACC
ACTTCAAGAACTCTGTAGCACCGCCTACATACCTCGCTCTGCTAATCCTGTTACCAGTGGCTGCTGCCAG
TGGCGATAAGTCGTGTCTTACCGGGTTGGACTCAAGACGATAGTTACCGGATAAGGCGCAGCGGTCGGGC
TGAACGGGGGGTTCGTGCACACAGCCCAGCTTGGAGCGAACGACCTACACCGAACTGAGATACCTACAGC
GTGAGCTATGAGAAAGCGCCACGCTTCCCGAAGGGAGAAAGGCGGACAGGTATCCGGTAAGCGGCAGGGT
CGGAACAGGAGAGCGCACGAGGGAGCTTCCAGGGGGAAACGCCTGGTATCTTTATAGTCCTGTCGGGTTT
CGCCACCTCTGACTTGAGCGTCGATTTTTGTGATGCTCGTCAGGGGGGCGGAGCCTATGGAAAAACGCCA
GCAACGCGGCCTTTTTACGGTTCCTGGCGAATTCGCCCTTAGAGCAGAGCCAGGAACCCCTGTAGGGAAG
GGGCAGGAGAGCCAGGGGCATGAGATGGTGGACGAGGAAGGGGGACAGGGAAGCCTGAGCGCCTCTCCTG
GGCTTGCCAAGGACTCAAACCCAGAAGCCCAGAGCAGGGCCTTAGGGAAGCGGGACCCTGCTCTGGGCGG
AGGAATATGTCCCAGATAGCACTGGGGACTCTTTAAGGAAAGAAGGATGGAGAAAGAGAAAGGGAGTAGA
GGCGGCCACGACCTGGTGAACACCTAGGACGCACCATTCTCACAAAGGGAGTTTTCCACACGGACACCCC
CCTCCTCACCACAGCCCTGCCAGGACGGGGCTGGCTACTGGCCTTATCTCACAGGTAAAACTGACGCACG
GAGGAACAATATAAATTGGGGACTAGAAAGGTGAAGAGCCAAAGTTAGAACTCAGGACCAACTTATTCTG
ATTTTGTTTTTCCAAACTGCTTCTCCTCTTGGGAAGTGTAAGGAAGCTGCAGCACCAGGATCAGTGAAAC
GCACCAGACAGCCGCGTCAGAGCAGCTCAGGTTCTGGGAGAGGGTAGCGCAGGGTGGCCACTGAGAACCG
GGCAGGTCACGCATCCCCCCCTTCCCTCCCACCCCCTGCCAAGCTCTCCCTCCCAGGATCCTCTCTGGCT
CCATCGTAAGCAAACCTTAGAGGTTCTGGCAAGGAGAGAGATGGCTCCAGGAAATGGGGGTGTGTCACCA
GATAAGGAATCTGCCTAACAGGAGGTGGGGGTTAGACCCAATATCAGGAGACTAGGAAGGAGGAGGCCTA
AGGATGGGGCTTTTCTGTCACCAATCCTGTCCCTAGTAAAGCTGATATCTCCACCCCACAGTGGTTTACT
CCCTATCAGTGATAGAGAACGTATGAAGAGTTTACTCCCTATCAGTGATAGAGAACGTATGCAGACTTTA
CTCCCTATCAGTGATAGAGAACGTATAAGGAGTTTACTCCCTATCAGTGATAGAGAACGTATGACCAGTT
TACTCCCTATCAGTGATAGAGAACGTATCTACAGTTTACTCCCTATCAGTGATAGAGAACGTATATCCAG
TTTACTCCCTATCAGTGATAGAGAACGTATAAGCTTTAGGCGTGTACGGTGGGCGCCTATAAAAGCAGAG
CTCGTTTAGTGAACCGTCAGATCGCCTGGAGCAATTCCACAACACTTTTGTCTTATACCAACTTTCCGTA
CCACTTCCTACCCTCGTAAACTTAAGGTTAATTAAGCCGCCACCATGATGTCTTATCTTAAGCAACCGCC
TTACGCAGTCAATGGGCTGAGTCTGACCACTTCGGGTATGGACTTGCTGCACCCCTCCGTGGGCTACCCG
GGGCCCTGGGCTTCTTGTCCCGCAGCCACCCCCCGGAAACAGCGCCGGGAGAGGACGACGTTCACTCGGG
CGCAGCTAGATGTGCTGGAAGCACTGTTTGCCAAGACCCGGTACCCAGACATCTTCATGCGAGAGGAGGT
GGCACTGAAAATCAACTTGCCCGAGTCGAGGGTGCAGGTATGGTTTAAGAATCGAAGAGCTAAGTGCCGC
CAACAACAGCAACAACAGCAGAATGGAGGTCAAAACAAAGTGAGACCTGCCAAAAAGAAGACATCTCCAG
CTCGGGAAGTGAGTTCAGAGAGTGGAACAAGTGGCCAATTCACTCCCCCCTCTAGCACCTCAGTCCCGAC
CATTGCCAGCAGCAGTGCTCCTGTGTCTATCTGGAGCCCAGCTTCCATCTCCCCACTGTCAGATCCCTTG
TCCACCTCCTCTTCCTGCATGCAGAGGTCCTATCCCATGACCTATACTCAGGCTTCAGGTTATAGTCAAG
GATATGCTGGCTCAACTTCCTACTTTGGGGGCATGGACTGTGGATCATATTTGACCCCTATGCATCACCA
GCTTCCCGGACCAGGGGCCACACTCAGTCCCATGGGTACCAATGCAGTCACCAGCCATCTCAATCAGTCC
CCAGCTTCTCTTTCCACCCAGGGATATGGAGCTTCAAGCTTGGGTTTTAACTCAACCACTGATTGCTTGG
ATTATAAGGACCAAACTGCCTCCTGGAAGCTTAACTTCAATGCTGACTGCTTGGATTATAAAGATCAGAC
ATCCTCGTGGAAATTCCAGGTTTTGGGATCGGGAGAGGGCAGAGGAAGTCTGCTAACATGCGGTGACGTC
GAGGAGAATCCTGGCCCAATGCAGAACAGTCACAGCGGAGTGAATCAGCTCGGTGGTGTCTTTGTCAACG
GGCGGCCACTGCCGGACTCCACCCGGCAGAAGATTGTAGAGCTAGCTCACAGCGGGGCCCGGCCGTGCGA
CATTTCCCGAATTCTGCAGACCCATGCAGATGCAAAAGTCCAAGTGCTGGACAATCAAAACGTGTCCAAC
GGATGTGTGAGTAAAATTCTGGGCAGGTATTACGAGACTGGCTCCATCAGACCCAGGGCAATCGGTGGTA
GTAAACCGAGAGTAGCGACTCCAGAAGTTGTAAGCAAAATAGCCCAGTATAAGCGGGAGTGCCCGTCCAT
CTTTGCTTGGGAAATCCGAGACAGATTACTGTCCGAGGGGGTCTGTACCAACGATAACATACCAAGCGTG
TCATCAATAAACAGAGTTCTTCGCAACCTGGCTAGCGAAAAGCAACAGATGGGCGCAGACGGCATGTATG
ATAAACTAAGGATGTTGAACGGGCAGACCGGAAGCTGGGGCACCCGCCCTGGTTGGTATCCGGGGACTTC
GGTGCCAGGGCAACCTACGCAAGATGGCTGCCAGCAACAGGAAGGAGGGGGAGAGAATACCAACTCCATC
AGTTCCAACGGAGAAGATTCAGATGAGGCTCAAATGCGACTTCAGCTGAAGCGGAAGCTGCAAAGAAATA
GAACATCCTTTACCCAAGAGCAAATTGAGGCCCTGGAGAAAGAGTTTGAGAGAACCCATTATCCAGATGT
GTTTGCCCGAGAAAGACTAGCAGCCAAAATAGATCTACCTGAAGCAAGAATACAGGTATGGTTTTCTAAT
CGAAGGGCCAAATGGAGAAGAGAAGAAAAACTGAGGAATCAGAGAAGACAGGCCAGCAACACACCTAGTC
ATATTCCTATCAGCAGTAGTTTCAGCACCAGTGTCTACCAACCAATTCCACAACCCACCACACCGGTTTC
CTCCTTCACATCTGGCTCCATGTTGGGCCGAACAGACACAGCCCTCACAAACACCTACAGCGCTCTGCCG
CCTATGCCCAGCTTCACCATGGCAAATAACCTGCCTATGCAACCCCCAGTCCCCAGCCAGACCTCCTCAT
ACTCCTGCATGCTGCCCACCAGCCCTTCGGTGAATGGGCGGAGTTATGATACCTACACCCCCCCACATAT
GCAGACACACATGAACAGTCAGCCAATGGGCACCTCGGGCACCACTTCAACAGGACTCATTTCCCCTGGT
GTGTCAGTTCCAGTTCAAGTTCCCGGAAGTGAACCTGATATGTCTCAATACTGGCCAAGATTACAGGGAT
CGGGAGAGGGCAGAGGAAGTCTGCTAACATGCGGTGACGTCGAGGAGAATCCTGGCCCAATGCAGTCCGA
ATCGGGGATCGTGCCGGATTTCGAAGTCGGGGAGGAGTTTCATGAAGAGCCCAAAACCTATTACGAACTC
AAAAGTCAACCGCTGAAGAGCAGCAGTTCCGCCGAGCATCCTGGGGCCTCCAAGCCTCCGATAAGCTCCT
CCAGTATGACATCACGCATCTTGCTACGCCAGCAACTCATGCGTGAGCAGATGCAGGAGCAGGAGCGCAG
GGAGCAGCAGCAGAAGCTGCAGGCGGCCCAGTTCATGCAACAGAGAGTGCCCGTGAGTCAGACACCAGCC
ATAAACGTCAGTGTGCCCACCACCCTTCCCTCTGCCACGCAGGTGCCGATGGAAGTCCTTAAGGTGCAGA
CCCACCTCGAAAACCCCACCAAGTACCACATACAGCAAGCCCAACGGCAGCAGGTAAAGCAGTACCTTTC
TACCACTTTAGCAAATAAACATGCCAACCAAGTCCTGAGCTTGCCATGTCCAAACCAGCCTGGCGATCAT
GTCATGCCACCGGTGCCGGGGAGCAGCGCACCCAACAGCCCCATGGCTATGCTTACGCTTAACTCCAACT
GTGAAAAAGAGGGATTTTATAAGTTTGAAGAGCAAAACAGGGCAGAGAGCGAGTGCCCAGGCATGAACAC
ACATTCACGAGCGTCCTGTATGCAGATGGATGATGTAATCGATGACATCATTAGCCTAGAATCAAGTTAT
AATGAGGAAATCTTGGGCTTGATGGATCCTGCTTTGCAAATGGCAAATACGTTGCCTGTCTCGGGAAACT
TGATTGATCTTTATGGAAACCAAGGTCTGCCCCCACCAGGCCTCACCATCAGCAACTCCTGTCCAGCCAA
CCTTCCCAACATAAAAAGGGAGCTCACAGAGTCTGAAGCAAGAGCACTGGCCAAAGAGAGGCAGAAAAAG
GACAATCACAACCTGATTGAACGAAGAAGAAGATTTAACATAAATGACCGCATTAAAGAACTAGGTACTT
TGATTCCCAAGTCAAATGATCCAGACATGCGCTGGAACAAGGGAACCATCTTAAAAGCATCCGTGGACTA
TATCCGAAAGTTGCAACGAGAACAGCAACGCGCAAAAGAACTTGAAAACCGACAGAAGAAACTGGAGCAC
GCCAACCGGCATTTGTTGCTCAGAATACAGGAACTTGAAATGCAGGCTCGAGCTCATGGACTTTCCCTTA
TTCCATCCACGGGTCTCTGCTCTCCAGATTTGGTGAATCGGATCATCAAGCAAGAACCCGTTCTTGAGAA
CTGCAGCCAAGACCTCCTTCAGCATCATGCAGACCTAACCTGTACAACAACTCTCGATCTCACGGATGGC
ACCATCACCTTCAACAACAACCTCGGAACTGGGACTGAGGCCAACCAAGCCTATAGTGTCCCCACAAAAA
TGGGATCCAAACTGGAAGACATCCTGATGGACGACACCCTTTCTCCCGTCGGTGTCACTGATCCACTCCT
TTCCTCAGTGTCCCCCGGAGCTTCCAAAACAAGCAGCCGGAGGAGCAGTATGAGCATGGAAGAGACGGAG
CACACTTGTTAGGCGGCCGCAATCGATCGCCCACCCCAACTTGTTTATTGCAGCTTATAATGGTTACAAA
TAAAGCAATAGCATCACAAATTTCACAAATAAAGCATTTTTTTCACTGCATTCTAGTTGTGGTTTGTCCA
AACTCATCAATGTATCTTATCATGTCTGTATACCGTCGACCTCTAGCTAGAGCTTGGCGTAATCATGGTC
ATAGCTGTTTCCTGTGTGAAATTGTTATCCGCTCACAATTCCACACAACATACGAGCCGGAAGCATAAAG
TGTAAAGCCTGGGGTGCCTAATGAGTGAGCTAACTCACATTAATTGCGTTGCGCTCACTGCCCGCTTTCC
AGTCGGGAAACCTGTCGTGCCAGCTGCATTAATGAATCGGCCAACGCGCGGGGAGAGGCGGTTTGCGTAT
TGGGCGCTCTTCCGCTTCCTCGCTCACTGACTCGCTGCGCTCGGTCGTTCGGCTGCGGCGAGCGGTATCA
GCTCACTCAAAGGACGGCCGCACATGTAAGGAAAATTTTAGGGATGTTAAAGAAAAAAATAACACAAAAC
AAAATATAAAAAAAATCTAACCTCAAGTCAAGGCTTTTCTATGGAATAAGGAATGGACAGCAGGGGGCTG
TTTCATATACTGATGACCTCTTTATAGCCAACCTTTGTTCATGGCAGCCAGCATATGGGCATATGTTGCC
AAACTCTAAACCAAATACTCATTCTGATGTTTTAAATGATTTGCCCTCCCATATGTCCTTCCGAGTGAGA
GACACAAAAAATTCCAACACACTATTGCAATGAAAATAAATTTCCTTTATTAGCCAGAAGTCAGATGCTC
AAGGGGCTTCATGATGTCCCCATAATTTTTGGCAGAGGGAAAAAGATCTCAGTGGTATTTGTGAGCCAGG
GCATTGGCCACACCAGCCACCACCTTCTGATAGGCAGCCTGCACCTGAGGAGTGAATTCACGCGTTTAGC
CTGGCAGCATATCGAGATCGAAGTCATCGAGAGCGTCAGCAGGGAGCATATCCAGATCAAAATCATCCAG
GGCATCGGCGGGCAGCATGTCCAGGTCGAAGTCGTCCAGGGCGTCGGTGGGTCCGCCGCTCTCGCACTTC
AGCTGCTTCTCGAGGCCGCAGATGATCAGTTCCAGGCCGAACAGGAAGGCGGGCTCGGCGCCCTGTCTGT
CGAACAGCTCGATGGCCTGCTTCAGCAGGGGGGGCATGCTGTCGGTGGTGGGTGTCTCTCTTTCCTCTTT
GGCGACCTGGTGTTCCTGTTCTTCCAGCACGCAGCCCAGGGTGAAGTGGCCCACGGCGCTCAGGGCGTAC
AGGGCGTTTTCCAGGCTGAAGCCCTGCTGGCACAGGAAGGCCAGCTGGTTTTCCAGTGTCTCGTACTGCT
TCTCGGTGGGTCTGGTGCCCAGGTGCACTTTGGCGCCGTCCCGGTGGCTCAGCAGGGCGCATCTGTAGCT
CTTGGCGTTGTTCCGCAGGAAGTCCTGCCAGCTCTCGCCTTCCAGAGGGCAGCTGTGGGTGTGGTGCCGG
TCCAGCATCTCGATGGGCAGGGCGTCCAGCAGGGCCCGCTTGTTCTTCACGTGCCAGTACAGGGTGGGCT
GTTCCACGCCCAGTTTCTGGGCCAGCTTCCGGGTGGTCAGGCCCTCGATGCCCACGCCGTTCAGCAGTTC
CAGGGCGCTGTTGATCACTTTGCTCTTGTCCAGCCGGCTCATGTCGACATTCTTTGCCAAAATGATGAGA
CAGCACAATAACCAGCACGTTGCCCAGGAGCTGTAGGAAAAAGAAGAAGGCATGAACATGGTTAGCAGAG
GCTCTAGAGCCGCCGGTCACACGCCAGAAGCCGAACCCCGCCCTGCCCCGTCCCCCCCGAAGGCAGCCGT
CCCCCCGCGGACAGCCCCGAGGCTGGAGAGGGAGAAGGGGACGGCGGCGCGGCGACGCACGAAGGCCCTC
CCCGCCCATTTCCTTCCTGCCGGCGCCGCACCGCTTCGCCCCGCGCCCGCTAGAGGGGGTGCGGCGGCGC
CTCCCAGATTTCGGCTCCGCACAGATTTGGGACAAAGGAAGTCCCTGCGCCCTCTCGCACGATTACCATA
AAAGGCAATGGCTGCGGCTCGCCGCGCCTCGACAGCCGCCGGCGCTCCGGGGGCCGCCGCGCCCCTCCCC
CGAGCCCTCCCCGGCCCGAGGCGGCCCCGCCCCGCCCGGCACCCCCACCTGCCGCCACCCCCCGCCCGGC
ACGGCGAGCCCCGCGCCACGCCCCGTACGGAGCCCCGCACCCGAAGCCGGGCCGTGCTCAGCAACTCGGG
GAGGGGGGTGCAGGGGGGGTTGCAGCCCGACCGACGCGCCCACACCCCCTGCTCACCCCCCCACGCACAC
ACCCCGCACGCAGCCTTTGTTCCCCTCGCAGCCCCCCCCGCACCGCGGGGCACCGCCCCCGGCCGCGCTC
CCCTCGCGCACACTGCGGAGCGCACAAAGCCCCGCGCCGCGCCCGCAGCGCTCACAGCCGCCGGGCAGCG
CGGAGCCGCACGCGGCGCTCCCCACGCACACACACACGCACGCACCCCCCGAGCCGCTCCCCCCGCACAA
AGGGCCCTCCCGGAGCCCCTCAAGGCTTTCACGCAGCCACAGAAAAGAAACAAGCCGTCATTAAACCAAG
CGCTAATTACAGCCCGGAGGAGAAGGGCCGTCCCGCCCGCTCACCTGTGGGAGTAACGCGGTCAGTCAGA
GCCGGGGCGGGCGGCGCGAGGCGGCGGCGGAGCGGGGCACGGGGCGAAGGCAGCGTCGCAGCGACTCCCC
GCCCGCCGCGCGCTTCGCTTTTTATAGGGCCGCCGCCGCCGCCGCCTCGCCATAAAAGGAAACTTTCGGA
GCGCGCCGCTCTGATTGGCTGCCGCCGCACCTCTCCGCCTCGCCCCGCCCCGCCCCTCGCCCCGCCCCGC
CCCGCCTGGCGCGCGCCCCCCCCCCCCCCCCGCCCCCATCGCTGCACAAAATAATTAAAAAATAAATAAA
TACAAAATTGGGGGTGGGGAGGGGGGGGAGATGGGGAGAGTGAAGCAGAACGTGGGGCTCACCTCGACCA
TGGTAATAGCGATGACTAATACGTAGATGTACTGCCAAGTAGGAAAGTCCCATAAGGTCATGTACTGGGC
ATAATGCCAGGCGGGCCATTTACCGTCATTGACGTCAATAGGGGGCGTACTTGGCATATGATACACTTGA
TGTACTGCCAAGTGGGCAGTTTACCGTAAATACTCCACCCATTGACGTCAATGGAAAGTCCCTATTGGCG
TTACTATGGGAACATACGTCATTATTGACGTCAATGGGCGGGGGTCGTTGGGCGGTCAGCCAGGCGGGCC
ATTTACCGTAAGTTATGTAACGCGGAACTCCATATATGGGCTATGAACTAATGACCCCGTAATTGATTAC
TATTAATAACTAGTCAATAATCAATGTCGAGACCCATAGAGCCCACCGCATCCCCAGCATGCCTGCTATT
GTCTTCCCAATCCTCCCCCTTGCTGTCCTGCCCCACCCCACCCCCCAGAATAGAATGACACCTACTCAGA
CAATGCGATGCAATTTCCTCATTTTATTAGGAAAGGACAGTGGGAGTGGCACCTTCCAGGGTCAAGGAAG
GCACGGGGGAGGGGCAAACAACAGATGGCTGGCAACTAGAAGGCACAGTCGAGGCTGATCAGCGGGTTTA
TAACTTCGTATAATGTATGCTATACGAAGTTATGGTACCTTACTCGTCCATGCCGCCGGTGGAGTGGCGG
CCCTCGGCGCGTTCGTACTGTTCCACGATGGTGTAGTCCTCGTTGTGGGAGGTGATGTCCAACTTGATGT
TGACGTTGTAGGCGCCGGGCAGCTGCACGGGCTTCTTGGCCTTGTAGGTGGTCTTGACCTCAGCGTCGTA
GTGGCCGCCGTCCTTCAGCTTCAGCCTCTGCTTGATCTCGCCCTTCAGGGCGCCGTCCTCGGGGTACATC
CGCTCGGAGGAGGCCTCCCAGCCCATGGTCTTCTTCTGCATTACGGGGCCGTCGGAGGGGAAGTTGGTGC
CGCGCAGCTTCACCTTGTAGATGAACTCGCCGTCCTGCAGGGAGGAGTCCTGGGTCACGGTCACCACGCC
GCCGTCCTCGAAGTTCATCACGCGCTCCCACTTGAAGCCCTCGGGGAAGGACAGCTTCAAGTAGTCGGGG
ATGTCGGCGGGGTGCTTCACGTAGGCCTTGGAGCCGTACATGAACTGAGGGGACAGGATGTCCCAGGCGA
AGGGCAGGGGGCCACCCTTGGTCACCTTCAGCTTGGCGGTCTGGGTGCCCTCGTAGGGGCGGCCCTCGCC
CTCGCCCTCGATCTCGAACTCGTGGCCGTTCACGGAGCCCTCCATGTGCACCTTGAAGCGCATGAACTCC
TTGATGATGGCCATGTTATCCTCCTCGCCCTTGCTCACCATGGTGGCGACCGGTAGCGCTAGCGTAGGCG
CCGGTCACAGCTTGGATCTGTAACGGCGCAGAACAGAAAACGAAACAAAGACGTAGAGTTGAGCAAGCAG
GGTCAGGCAAAGCGTGGAGAGCCGGCTGAGTCTAGGTAGGCTCCAAGGGAGCGCCGGACAAAGGCCCGGT
CTCGACCTGAGCTTTAAACTTACCTAGACGGCGGACGCAGTTCAGGAGGCACCACAGGCGGGAGGCGGCA
GAACGCGACTCAACCGGCGTGGATGGCGGCCTCAGGTAGGGCGGCGGGCGCGTGAAGGAGAGATGCGAGC
CCCTCGAAGCTTCAGCTGTGTTCTGGCGGCAAACCCGTTGCGAAAAAGAACGTTCACGGCGACTACTGCA
CTTATATACGGTTCTCCCCCACCCTCGGGAAAAAGGCGGAGCCAGTACACGACATCACTTTCCCAGTTTA
CCCCGCGCCACCTTCTCTAGGCACCGGTTCAATTGCCGACCCCTCCCCCCAACTTCTCGGGGACTGTGGG
CGATGTGCGCTCTGCCCACTGACGGGCACCGGAGCGATCGCAGATCATGCATCCATAGAGCCCACCGCAT
CCCCAGCATGCCTGCTATTGTCTTCCCAATCCTCCCCCTTGCTGTCCTGCCCCACCCCACCCCCCAGAAT
AGAATGACACCTACTCAGACAATGCGATGCAATTTCCTCATTTTATTAGGAAAGGACAGTGGGAGTGGCA
CCTTCCAGGGTCAAGGAAGGCACGGGGGAGGGGCAAACAACAGATGGCTGGCAACTAGAAGGCACAGGTT
TAAACGGGCCCTCTAGATCAGGCACCGGGCTTGCGGGTCATGCACCAGGTGCGCGGTCCTTCGGGCACCT
CGACGTCGGCGGTGACGGTGAAGCCGAGCCGCTCGTAGAAGGGGAGGTTGCGGGGCGCGGAGGTCTCCAG
GAAGGCGGGCACCCCGGCGCGCTCGGCCGCCTCCACTCCGGGGAGCACGACGGCGCTGCCCAGACCCTTG
CCCTGGTGGTCGGGCGAGACGCCGACGGTGGCCAGGAACCACGCGGGCTCCTTGGGCCGGTGCGGCGCCA
GGAGGCCTTCCATCTGTTGCTGCGCGGCCAGCCGGGAACCGCTCAACTCGGCCATGCGCGGGCCGATCTC
GGCGAACACCGCCCCCGCTTCGACGCTCTCCGGCGTGGTCCAGACCGCCACCGCGGCGCCGTCGTCCGCG
ACCCACACCTTGCCGATGTCGAGCCCGACGCGCGTGAGGAAGAGTTCTTGCAGCTCGGTGACCCGCTCGA
TGTGGCGGTCCGGATCGACGGTGTGGCGCGTGGCGGGGTAGTCGGCGAACGCGGCGGCGAGGGTGCGTAC
GGCCCTGGGGACGTCGTCGCGGGTGGCGAGGCGCACCGTGGGCTTGTACTCGGTCATCTCGAGCCTAGGG
CCGGGATTCTCCTCCACGTCACCGCATGTTAGAAGACTTCCTCTGCCCTCTCCGCTGCCAGATCTCTCGA
GGCCCTGTGGGAGGAAGAGAAGAGGTCAGAAGCTTATAACTTCGTATAATGTATGCTATACGAAGTTATT
GCCCCACTGTGGGGTGGAGGGGACAGATAAAAGTACCCAGAACCAGAGCCACATTAACCGGCCCTGGGAA
TATAAGGTGGTCCCAGCTCGGGGACACAGGATCCCTGGAGGCAGCAAACATGCTGTCCTGAAGTGGACAT
AGGGGCCCGGGTTGGAGGAAGAAGACTAGCTGAGCTCTCGGACCCCTGGAAGATGCCATGACAGGGGGCT
GGAAGAGCTAGCACAGACTAGAGAGGTAAGGGGGGTAGGGGAGCTGCCCAAATGAAAGGAGTGAGAGGTG
ACCCGAATCCACAGGAGAACGGGGTGTCCAGGCAAAGAAAGCAAGAGGATGGAGAGGTGGCTAAAGCCAG
GGAGACGGGGTACTTTGGGGTTGTCCAGAAAAACGGTGATGATGCAGGCCTACAAGAAGGGGAGGCGGGA
CGCAAGGGAGACATCCGTCGGAGAAGGCCATCCTAAGAAACGAGAGATGGCACAGGCCCCAGAAGGAGAA
GGAAAAGGGAACCCAGCGAGTGAAGACGGCATGGGGTTGGGTGAGGGAGGAGAGATGCCCGGAGAGGACC
CAGACACGGGGAGGATCCGCTCAGAGGACATCACGTGGTGCAGCGCCGAGAAGGAAGTGCTCCGGAAAGA
GCATCCTTGGGCAGCAACACAGCAGAGAGCAAGGGGAAGAGGGAGTGGAGGAAGACGGAACCTGAAGGAG
GCGGCAGGGAAGGATCTGGGCCAGCCGTAGAGGTGACCCAGGCCACAAGCTGCAGACAGAAAGCGGCACA
GGCCCAGGGGAGAGAATGCTGGTCAGAGAAAGCA
Features (pLannotate 1.2.2; 30 found; start..end, strand, type, name):
     13..53      +  promoter       AmpR promoter (fragment): bla
     54..914     +  CDS            AmpR: β-lactamase; bla; confers resistance to ampicillin, carbenicillin, and related antibiotics
   1085..1673    +  rep_origin     ori: high-copy-number ColE1/pMB1/pBR322/pUC origin of replication
   1721..2557    -  misc_feature   HA-R: right homology arm from the adeno-associated virus integration site (AAVS1) within intron 1 of the human PPP1R12C gene
   2584..2960    +  promoter       TRE3G promoter: 3rd-generation Tet-responsive promoter that can be activated by binding of Tet-On® 3G
   2985..3875    +  CDS            OTX2: OTX2_HUMAN - Experimental evidence at protein level: Swiss-Prot protein existence level 1. Transcription factor probably involved in the development of the brain and the sense organs. Can bind to the bicoid/BCD target sequence (BTS): 5'-TCTAATCCC-3'. From Homo sapiens (Human).
   3939..5246    +  CDS            PAX6: PAX6_HUMAN - Also known as AN2. Experimental evidence at protein level: Swiss-Prot protein existence level 1. Transcription factor with important functions in the development of the eye, nose, central nervous system and pancreas. Required for the differentiation of pancreatic islet alpha cells (By similarity). Competes with PAX4 in binding to a common element in the glucagon, insulin and somatostatin promoters. Regulates specification of the ventral neuron subtypes by establishing the correct progenitor domains (By similarity). Acts as a transcriptional repressor of NFATC1- mediated gene expre
   5310..6869    +  CDS            MITF: MITF_HUMAN - Also known as BHLHE32. Experimental evidence at protein level: Swiss-Prot protein existence level 1. Transcription factor that regulates the expression of genes with essential roles in cell differentiation, proliferation and survival. Binds to M-boxes (5'-TCATGTG-3') and symmetrical DNA sequences (E-boxes) (5'-CACGTG-3') found in the promoters of target genes, such as BCL2 and tyrosinase (TYR). Plays an important role in melanocyte development by regulating the expression of tyrosinase (TYR) and tyrosinase-related protein 1 (TYRP1). Plays a critical role in the differentiation of
   6898..7019    +  polyA_signal   SV40 poly(A) signal: SV40 polyadenylation signal
   7090..7112    -  protein_bind   lac operator (fragment): The lac repressor binds to the lac operator to inhibit transcription in E. coli. This inhibition can be relieved by adding lactose or isopropyl-β-D-thiogalactopyranoside (IPTG). lac repressor encoded by lacI
   7116..7146    -  promoter       lac promoter: promoter for the E. coli lac operon
   7161..7182    -  protein_bind   CAP binding site: CAP binding activates transcription in the presence of cAMP. E. coli catabolite activator protein
   7195..7287    -  CDS            lacI (fragment): lac repressor; lacI; The lac repressor binds to the lac operator to inhibit transcription in E. coli. This inhibition can be relieved by adding lactose or isopropyl-β-D-thiogalactopyranoside (IPTG).
   7289..7361    -  rep_origin     RSF ori (fragment): Plasmids containing the RSF 1030 origin of replication can be propagated in E. coli cells that contain additional plasmids with compatible origins.
   7626..7681    -  polyA_signal   β-globin poly(A) signal: rabbit β-globin polyadenylation signal (Gil and Proudfoot, 1987)
   7752..7832    -  CDS            HBB (fragment): HBB_PONPY - Experimental evidence at transcript level: Swiss-Prot protein existence level 2. Involved in oxygen transport from the lung to the various peripheral tissues. From Pongo pygmaeus (Bornean orangutan).
   7965..8582    -  CDS            tetR: TETR2_ECOLX - Experimental evidence at protein level: Swiss-Prot protein existence level 1. TetR is the repressor of the tetracycline resistance element; its N-terminal region forms a helix-turn-helix structure and binds DNA. Binding of tetracycline to TetR reduces the repressor affinity for the tetracycline resistance gene (tetA) promoter operator sites. From Escherichia coli.
   8641..9658    -  intron         chimeric intron: chimera between introns from chicken β-actin and rabbit β-globin
   9660..9937    -  promoter       chicken β-actin promoter: No description available
   9939..10318   -  enhancer       CMV enhancer: human cytomegalovirus immediate early enhancer
  10324..10548   -  polyA_signal   bGH poly(A) signal: bovine growth hormone polyadenylation signal
  10570..10603   -  protein_bind   loxP: Cre-mediated recombination occurs in the 8-bp core sequence (GCATACAT). Cre recombinase
  10613..11311   -  CDS            mCherry: mCherry is a basic (constitutively fluorescent) red fluorescent protein published in 2004, derived from Discosoma sp.. It is reported to be a very rapidly-maturing monomer with low acid sensitivity.
  11355..11623   -  LTR            5' LTR (truncated): truncated 5' long terminal repeat (LTR) from human T-cell leukemia virus (HTLV) type 1
  11636..11847   -  promoter       EF-1α core promoter: core promoter for human elongation factor EF-1α
  11883..12107   -  polyA_signal   bGH poly(A) signal: bovine growth hormone polyadenylation signal
  12128..12727   -  CDS            PuroR: puromycin N-acetyltransferase; pac from Streptomyces alboniger; confers resistance to puromycin
  12814..12839   -  misc_feature   SA: splice acceptor site
  12846..12879   -  protein_bind   loxP: Cre-mediated recombination occurs in the 8-bp core sequence (GCATACAT). Cre recombinase
  12881..13684   -  misc_feature   HA-L: left homology arm from the adeno-associated virus integration site (AAVS1) within intron 1 of the human PPP1R12C gene
