>Addgene plasmid #112498 | pAAVS hOPM | addgene full sequence | sequence record 232755 | Addgene NGS Result
GCCCCACTGTGGGGTGGAGGGGACAGATAAAAGTACCCAGAACCAGAGCCACATTAACCGGCCCTGGGAA
TATAAGGTGGTCCCAGCTCGGGGACACAGGATCCCTGGAGGCAGCAAACATGCTGTCCTGAAGTGGACAT
AGGGGCCCGGGTTGGAGGAAGAAGACTAGCTGAGCTCTCGGACCCCTGGAAGATGCCATGACAGGGGGCT
GGAAGAGCTAGCACAGACTAGAGAGGTAAGGGGGGTAGGGGAGCTGCCCAAATGAAAGGAGTGAGAGGTG
ACCCGAATCCACAGGAGAACGGGGTGTCCAGGCAAAGAAAGCAAGAGGATGGAGAGGTGGCTAAAGCCAG
GGAGACGGGGTACTTTGGGGTTGTCCAGAAAAACGGTGATGATGCAGGCCTACAAGAAGGGGAGGCGGGA
CGCAAGGGAGACATCCGTCGGAGAAGGCCATCCTAAGAAACGAGAGATGGCACAGGCCCCAGAAGGAGAA
GGAAAAGGGAACCCAGCGAGTGAAGACGGCATGGGGTTGGGTGAGGGAGGAGAGATGCCCGGAGAGGACC
CAGACACGGGGAGGATCCGCTCAGAGGACATCACGTGGTGCAGCGCCGAGAAGGAAGTGCTCCGGAAAGA
GCATCCTTGGGCAGCAACACAGCAGAGAGCAAGGGGAAGAGGGAGTGGAGGAAGACGGAACCTGAAGGAG
GCGGCAGGGAAGGATCTGGGCCAGCCGTAGAGGTGACCCAGGCCACAAGCTGCAGACAGAAAGCGGCACA
GGCCCAGGGGAGAGAATGCTGGTCAGAGAAAGCAAAGGGCGAATTCAACCCTGATAAATGCTTCAATAAT
ATTGAAAAAGGAAGAGTATGAGTATTCAACATTTCCGTGTCGCCCTTATTCCCTTTTTTGCGGCATTTTG
CCTTCCTGTTTTTGCTCACCCAGAAACGCTGGTGAAAGTAAAAGATGCTGAAGATCAGTTGGGTGCACGA
GTGGGTTACATCGAACTGGATCTCAACAGCGGTAAGATCCTTGAGAGTTTTCGCCCCGAAGAACGTTTTC
CAATGATGAGCACTTTTAAAGTTCTGCTATGTGGCGCGGTATTATCCCGTATTGACGCCGGGCAAGAGCA
ACTCGGTCGCCGCATACACTATTCTCAGAATGACTTGGTTGAGTACTCACCAGTCACAGAAAAGCATCTT
ACGGATGGCATGACAGTAAGAGAATTATGCAGTGCTGCCATAACCATGAGTGATAACACTGCGGCCAACT
TACTTCTGACAACGATCGGAGGACCGAAGGAGCTAACCGCTTTTTTGCACAACATGGGGGATCATGTAAC
TCGCCTTGATCGTTGGGAACCGGAGCTGAATGAAGCCATACCAAACGACGAGCGTGACACCACGATGCCT
GTAGCAATGGCAACAACGTTGCGCAAACTATTAACTGGCGAACTACTTACTCTAGCTTCCCGGCAACAAT
TAATAGACTGGATGGAGGCGGATAAAGTTGCAGGACCACTTCTGCGCTCGGCCCTTCCGGCTGGCTGGTT
TATTGCTGATAAATCTGGAGCCGGTGAGCGTGGGTCTCGCGGTATCATTGCAGCACTGGGGCCAGATGGT
AAGCCCTCCCGTATCGTAGTTATCTACACGACGGGGAGTCAGGCAACTATGGATGAACGAAATAGACAGA
TCGCTGAGATAGGTGCCTCACTGATTAAGCATTGGTAACTGTCAGACCAAGTTTACTCATATATACTTTA
GATTGATTTAAAACTTCATTTTTAATTTAAAAGGATCTAGGTGAAGATCCTTTTTGATAATCTCATGACC
AAAATCCCTTAACGTGAGTTTTCGTTCCACTGAGCGTCAGACCCCGTAGAAAAGATCAAAGGATCTTCTT
GAGATCCTTTTTTTCTGCGCGTAATCTGCTGCTTGCAAACAAAAAAACCACCGCTACCAGCGGTGGTTTG
TTTGCCGGATCAAGAGCTACCAACTCTTTTTCCGAAGGTAACTGGCTTCAGCAGAGCGCAGATACCAAAT
ACTGTTCTTCTAGTGTAGCCGTAGTTAGGCCACCACTTCAAGAACTCTGTAGCACCGCCTACATACCTCG
CTCTGCTAATCCTGTTACCAGTGGCTGCTGCCAGTGGCGATAAGTCGTGTCTTACCGGGTTGGACTCAAG
ACGATAGTTACCGGATAAGGCGCAGCGGTCGGGCTGAACGGGGGGTTCGTGCACACAGCCCAGCTTGGAG
CGAACGACCTACACCGAACTGAGATACCTACAGCGTGAGCTATGAGAAAGCGCCACGCTTCCCGAAGGGA
GAAAGGCGGACAGGTATCCGGTAAGCGGCAGGGTCGGAACAGGAGAGCGCACGAGGGAGCTTCCAGGGGG
AAACGCCTGGTATCTTTATAGTCCTGTCGGGTTTCGCCACCTCTGACTTGAGCGTCGATTTTTGTGATGC
TCGTCAGGGGGGCGGAGCCTATGGAAAAACGCCAGCAACGCGGCCTTTTTACGGTTCCTGGCGAATTCGC
CCTTAGAGCAGAGCCAGGAACCCCTGTAGGGAAGGGGCAGGAGAGCCAGGGGCATGAGATGGTGGACGAG
GAAGGGGGACAGGGAAGCCTGAGCGCCTCTCCTGGGCTTGCCAAGGACTCAAACCCAGAAGCCCAGAGCA
GGGCCTTAGGGAAGCGGGACCCTGCTCTGGGCGGAGGAATATGTCCCAGATAGCACTGGGGACTCTTTAA
GGAAAGAAGGATGGAGAAAGAGAAAGGGAGTAGAGGCGGCCACGACCTGGTGAACACCTAGGACGCACCA
TTCTCACAAAGGGAGTTTTCCACACGGACACCCCCCTCCTCACCACAGCCCTGCCAGGACGGGGCTGGCT
ACTGGCCTTATCTCACAGGTAAAACTGACGCACGGAGGAACAATATAAATTGGGGACTAGAAAGGTGAAG
AGCCAAAGTTAGAACTCAGGACCAACTTATTCTGATTTTGTTTTTCCAAACTGCTTCTCCTCTTGGGAAG
TGTAAGGAAGCTGCAGCACCAGGATCAGTGAAACGCACCAGACAGCCGCGTCAGAGCAGCTCAGGTTCTG
GGAGAGGGTAGCGCAGGGTGGCCACTGAGAACCGGGCAGGTCACGCATCCCCCCCTTCCCTCCCACCCCC
TGCCAAGCTCTCCCTCCCAGGATCCTCTCTGGCTCCATCGTAAGCAAACCTTAGAGGTTCTGGCAAGGAG
AGAGATGGCTCCAGGAAATGGGGGTGTGTCACCAGATAAGGAATCTGCCTAACAGGAGGTGGGGGTTAGA
CCCAATATCAGGAGACTAGGAAGGAGGAGGCCTAAGGATGGGGCTTTTCTGTCACCAATCCTGTCCCTAG
TAAAGCTGATATCTCCACCCCACAGTGGTTTACTCCCTATCAGTGATAGAGAACGTATGAAGAGTTTACT
CCCTATCAGTGATAGAGAACGTATGCAGACTTTACTCCCTATCAGTGATAGAGAACGTATAAGGAGTTTA
CTCCCTATCAGTGATAGAGAACGTATGACCAGTTTACTCCCTATCAGTGATAGAGAACGTATCTACAGTT
TACTCCCTATCAGTGATAGAGAACGTATATCCAGTTTACTCCCTATCAGTGATAGAGAACGTATAAGCTT
TAGGCGTGTACGGTGGGCGCCTATAAAAGCAGAGCTCGTTTAGTGAACCGTCAGATCGCCTGGAGCAATT
CCACAACACTTTTGTCTTATACCAACTTTCCGTACCACTTCCTACCCTCGTAAACTTAAGGTTAATTAAG
CCGCCACCATGATGTCTTATCTTAAGCAACCGCCTTACGCAGTCAATGGGCTGAGTCTGACCACTTCGGG
TATGGACTTGCTGCACCCCTCCGTGGGCTACCCGGGGCCCTGGGCTTCTTGTCCCGCAGCCACCCCCCGG
AAACAGCGCCGGGAGAGGACGACGTTCACTCGGGCGCAGCTAGATGTGCTGGAAGCACTGTTTGCCAAGA
CCCGGTACCCAGACATCTTCATGCGAGAGGAGGTGGCACTGAAAATCAACTTGCCCGAGTCGAGGGTGCA
GGTATGGTTTAAGAATCGAAGAGCTAAGTGCCGCCAACAACAGCAACAACAGCAGAATGGAGGTCAAAAC
AAAGTGAGACCTGCCAAAAAGAAGACATCTCCAGCTCGGGAAGTGAGTTCAGAGAGTGGAACAAGTGGCC
AATTCACTCCCCCCTCTAGCACCTCAGTCCCGACCATTGCCAGCAGCAGTGCTCCTGTGTCTATCTGGAG
CCCAGCTTCCATCTCCCCACTGTCAGATCCCTTGTCCACCTCCTCTTCCTGCATGCAGAGGTCCTATCCC
ATGACCTATACTCAGGCTTCAGGTTATAGTCAAGGATATGCTGGCTCAACTTCCTACTTTGGGGGCATGG
ACTGTGGATCATATTTGACCCCTATGCATCACCAGCTTCCCGGACCAGGGGCCACACTCAGTCCCATGGG
TACCAATGCAGTCACCAGCCATCTCAATCAGTCCCCAGCTTCTCTTTCCACCCAGGGATATGGAGCTTCA
AGCTTGGGTTTTAACTCAACCACTGATTGCTTGGATTATAAGGACCAAACTGCCTCCTGGAAGCTTAACT
TCAATGCTGACTGCTTGGATTATAAAGATCAGACATCCTCGTGGAAATTCCAGGTTTTGGGATCGGGAGA
GGGCAGAGGAAGTCTGCTAACATGCGGTGACGTCGAGGAGAATCCTGGCCCAATGCAGAACAGTCACAGC
GGAGTGAATCAGCTCGGTGGTGTCTTTGTCAACGGGCGGCCACTGCCGGACTCCACCCGGCAGAAGATTG
TAGAGCTAGCTCACAGCGGGGCCCGGCCGTGCGACATTTCCCGAATTCTGCAGACCCATGCAGATGCAAA
AGTCCAAGTGCTGGACAATCAAAACGTGTCCAACGGATGTGTGAGTAAAATTCTGGGCAGGTATTACGAG
ACTGGCTCCATCAGACCCAGGGCAATCGGTGGTAGTAAACCGAGAGTAGCGACTCCAGAAGTTGTAAGCA
AAATAGCCCAGTATAAGCGGGAGTGCCCGTCCATCTTTGCTTGGGAAATCCGAGACAGATTACTGTCCGA
GGGGGTCTGTACCAACGATAACATACCAAGCGTGTCATCAATAAACAGAGTTCTTCGCAACCTGGCTAGC
GAAAAGCAACAGATGGGCGCAGACGGCATGTATGATAAACTAAGGATGTTGAACGGGCAGACCGGAAGCT
GGGGCACCCGCCCTGGTTGGTATCCGGGGACTTCGGTGCCAGGGCAACCTACGCAAGATGGCTGCCAGCA
ACAGGAAGGAGGGGGAGAGAATACCAACTCCATCAGTTCCAACGGAGAAGATTCAGATGAGGCTCAAATG
CGACTTCAGCTGAAGCGGAAGCTGCAAAGAAATAGAACATCCTTTACCCAAGAGCAAATTGAGGCCCTGG
AGAAAGAGTTTGAGAGAACCCATTATCCAGATGTGTTTGCCCGAGAAAGACTAGCAGCCAAAATAGATCT
ACCTGAAGCAAGAATACAGGTATGGTTTTCTAATCGAAGGGCCAAATGGAGAAGAGAAGAAAAACTGAGG
AATCAGAGAAGACAGGCCAGCAACACACCTAGTCATATTCCTATCAGCAGTAGTTTCAGCACCAGTGTCT
ACCAACCAATTCCACAACCCACCACACCGGTTTCCTCCTTCACATCTGGCTCCATGTTGGGCCGAACAGA
CACAGCCCTCACAAACACCTACAGCGCTCTGCCGCCTATGCCCAGCTTCACCATGGCAAATAACCTGCCT
ATGCAACCCCCAGTCCCCAGCCAGACCTCCTCATACTCCTGCATGCTGCCCACCAGCCCTTCGGTGAATG
GGCGGAGTTATGATACCTACACCCCCCCACATATGCAGACACACATGAACAGTCAGCCAATGGGCACCTC
GGGCACCACTTCAACAGGACTCATTTCCCCTGGTGTGTCAGTTCCAGTTCAAGTTCCCGGAAGTGAACCT
GATATGTCTCAATACTGGCCAAGATTACAGGGATCGGGAGAGGGCAGAGGAAGTCTGCTAACATGCGGTG
ACGTCGAGGAGAATCCTGGCCCAATGCAGTCCGAATCGGGGATCGTGCCGGATTTCGAAGTCGGGGAGGA
GTTTCATGAAGAGCCCAAAACCTATTACGAACTCAAAAGTCAACCGCTGAAGAGCAGCAGTTCCGCCGAG
CATCCTGGGGCCTCCAAGCCTCCGATAAGCTCCTCCAGTATGACATCACGCATCTTGCTACGCCAGCAAC
TCATGCGTGAGCAGATGCAGGAGCAGGAGCGCAGGGAGCAGCAGCAGAAGCTGCAGGCGGCCCAGTTCAT
GCAACAGAGAGTGCCCGTGAGTCAGACACCAGCCATAAACGTCAGTGTGCCCACCACCCTTCCCTCTGCC
ACGCAGGTGCCGATGGAAGTCCTTAAGGTGCAGACCCACCTCGAAAACCCCACCAAGTACCACATACAGC
AAGCCCAACGGCAGCAGGTAAAGCAGTACCTTTCTACCACTTTAGCAAATAAACATGCCAACCAAGTCCT
GAGCTTGCCATGTCCAAACCAGCCTGGCGATCATGTCATGCCACCGGTGCCGGGGAGCAGCGCACCCAAC
AGCCCCATGGCTATGCTTACGCTTAACTCCAACTGTGAAAAAGAGGGATTTTATAAGTTTGAAGAGCAAA
ACAGGGCAGAGAGCGAGTGCCCAGGCATGAACACACATTCACGAGCGTCCTGTATGCAGATGGATGATGT
AATCGATGACATCATTAGCCTAGAATCAAGTTATAATGAGGAAATCTTGGGCTTGATGGATCCTGCTTTG
CAAATGGCAAATACGTTGCCTGTCTCGGGAAACTTGATTGATCTTTATGGAAACCAAGGTCTGCCCCCAC
CAGGCCTCACCATCAGCAACTCCTGTCCAGCCAACCTTCCCAACATAAAAAGGGAGCTCACAGAGTCTGA
AGCAAGAGCACTGGCCAAAGAGAGGCAGAAAAAGGACAATCACAACCTGATTGAACGAAGAAGAAGATTT
AACATAAATGACCGCATTAAAGAACTAGGTACTTTGATTCCCAAGTCAAATGATCCAGACATGCGCTGGA
ACAAGGGAACCATCTTAAAAGCATCCGTGGACTATATCCGAAAGTTGCAACGAGAACAGCAACGCGCAAA
AGAACTTGAAAACCGACAGAAGAAACTGGAGCACGCCAACCGGCATTTGTTGCTCAGAATACAGGAACTT
GAAATGCAGGCTCGAGCTCATGGACTTTCCCTTATTCCATCCACGGGTCTCTGCTCTCCAGATTTGGTGA
ATCGGATCATCAAGCAAGAACCCGTTCTTGAGAACTGCAGCCAAGACCTCCTTCAGCATCATGCAGACCT
AACCTGTACAACAACTCTCGATCTCACGGATGGCACCATCACCTTCAACAACAACCTCGGAACTGGGACT
GAGGCCAACCAAGCCTATAGTGTCCCCACAAAAATGGGATCCAAACTGGAAGACATCCTGATGGACGACA
CCCTTTCTCCCGTCGGTGTCACTGATCCACTCCTTTCCTCAGTGTCCCCCGGAGCTTCCAAAACAAGCAG
CCGGAGGAGCAGTATGAGCATGGAAGAGACGGAGCACACTTGTTAGGCGGCCGCAATCGATCGCCCACCC
CAACTTGTTTATTGCAGCTTATAATGGTTACAAATAAAGCAATAGCATCACAAATTTCACAAATAAAGCA
TTTTTTTCACTGCATTCTAGTTGTGGTTTGTCCAAACTCATCAATGTATCTTATCATGTCTGTATACCGT
CGACCTCTAGCTAGAGCTTGGCGTAATCATGGTCATAGCTGTTTCCTGTGTGAAATTGTTATCCGCTCAC
AATTCCACACAACATACGAGCCGGAAGCATAAAGTGTAAAGCCTGGGGTGCCTAATGAGTGAGCTAACTC
ACATTAATTGCGTTGCGCTCACTGCCCGCTTTCCAGTCGGGAAACCTGTCGTGCCAGCTGCATTAATGAA
TCGGCCAACGCGCGGGGAGAGGCGGTTTGCGTATTGGGCGCTCTTCCGCTTCCTCGCTCACTGACTCGCT
GCGCTCGGTCGTTCGGCTGCGGCGAGCGGTATCAGCTCACTCAAAGGACGGCCGCACATGTAAGGAAAAT
TTTAGGGATGTTAAAGAAAAAAATAACACAAAACAAAATATAAAAAAAATCTAACCTCAAGTCAAGGCTT
TTCTATGGAATAAGGAATGGACAGCAGGGGGCTGTTTCATATACTGATGACCTCTTTATAGCCAACCTTT
GTTCATGGCAGCCAGCATATGGGCATATGTTGCCAAACTCTAAACCAAATACTCATTCTGATGTTTTAAA
TGATTTGCCCTCCCATATGTCCTTCCGAGTGAGAGACACAAAAAATTCCAACACACTATTGCAATGAAAA
TAAATTTCCTTTATTAGCCAGAAGTCAGATGCTCAAGGGGCTTCATGATGTCCCCATAATTTTTGGCAGA
GGGAAAAAGATCTCAGTGGTATTTGTGAGCCAGGGCATTGGCCACACCAGCCACCACCTTCTGATAGGCA
GCCTGCACCTGAGGAGTGAATTCACGCGTTTTAGCCTGGCAGCATATCGAGATCGAAGTCATCGAGAGCG
TCAGCAGGGAGCATATCCAGATCAAAATCATCCAGGGCATCGGCGGGCAGCATGTCCAGGTCGAAGTCGT
CCAGGGCGTCGGTGGGTCCGCCGCTCTCGCACTTCAGCTGCTTCTCGAGGCCGCAGATGATCAGTTCCAG
GCCGAACAGGAAGGCGGGCTCGGCGCCCTGTCTGTCGAACAGCTCGATGGCCTGCTTCAGCAGGGGGGGC
ATGCTGTCGGTGGTGGGTGTCTCTCTTTCCTCTTTGGCGACCTGGTGTTCCTGTTCTTCCAGCACGCAGC
CCAGGGTGAAGTGGCCCACGGCGCTCAGGGCGTACAGGGCGTTTTCCAGGCTGAAGCCCTGCTGGCACAG
GAAGGCCAGCTGGTTTTCCAGTGTCTCGTACTGCTTCTCGGTGGGTCTGGTGCCCAGGTGCACTTTGGCG
CCGTCCCGGTGGCTCAGCAGGGCGCATCTGTAGCTCTTGGCGTTGTTCCGCAGGAAGTCCTGCCAGCTCT
CGCCTTCCAGAGGGCAGCTGTGGGTGTGGTGCCGGTCCAGCATCTCGATGGGCAGGGCGTCCAGCAGGGC
CCGCTTGTTCTTCACGTGCCAGTACAGGGTGGGCTGTTCCACGCCCAGTTTCTGGGCCAGCTTCCGGGTG
GTCAGGCCCTCGATGCCCACGCCGTTCAGCAGTTCCAGGGCGCTGTTGATCACTTTGCTCTTGTCCAGCC
GGCTCATGTCGACATTCTTTGCCAAAATGATGAGACAGCACAATAACCAGCACGTTGCCCAGGAGCTGTA
GGAAAAAGAAGAAGGCATGAACATGGTTAGCAGAGGCTCTAGAGCCGCCGGTCACACGCCAGAAGCCGAA
CCCCGCCCTGCCCCGTCCCCCCCGAAGGCAGCCGTCCCCCCGCGGACAGCCCCGAGGCTGGAGAGGGAGA
AGGGGACGGCGGCGCGGCGACGCACGAAGGCCCTCCCCGCCCATTTCCTTCCTGCCGGCGCCGCACCGCT
TCGCCCCGCGCCCGCTAGAGGGGGTGCGGCGGCGCCTCCCAGATTTCGGCTCCGCACAGATTTGGGACAA
AGGAAGTCCCTGCGCCCTCTCGCACGATTACCATAAAAGGCAATGGCTGCGGCTCGCCGCGCCTCGACAG
CCGCCGGCGCTCCGGGGGCCGCCGCGCCCCTCCCCCGAGCCCTCCCCGGCCCGAGGCGGCCCCGCCCCGC
CCGGCACCCCCACCTGCCGCCACCCCCCGCCCGGCACGGCGAGCCCCGCGCCACGCCCCGTACGGAGCCC
CGCACCCGAAGCCGGGCCGTGCTCAGCAACTCGGGGAGGGGGGTGCAGGGGGGGTTGCAGCCCGACCGAC
GCGCCCACACCCCCTGCTCACCCCCCCACGCACACACCCCGCACGCAGCCTTTGTTCCCCTCGCAGCCCC
CCCCGCACCGCGGGGCACCGCCCCCGGCCGCGCTCCCCTCGCGCACACTGCGGAGCGCACAAAGCCCCGC
GCCGCGCCCGCAGCGCTCACAGCCGCCGGGCAGCGCGGAGCCGCACGCGGCGCTCCCCACGCACACACAC
ACGCACGCACCCCCCGAGCCGCTCCCCCCGCACAAAGGGCCCTCCCGGAGCCCCTCAAGGCTTTCACGCA
GCCACAGAAAAGAAACAAGCCGTCATTAAACCAAGCGCTAATTACAGCCCGGAGGAGAAGGGCCGTCCCG
CCCGCTCACCTGTGGGAGTAACGCGGTCAGTCAGAGCCGGGGCGGGCGGCGCGAGGCGGCGGCGGAGCGG
GGCACGGGGCGAAGGCAGCGCGCAGCGACTCCCGCCCGCCGCGCGCTTCGCTTTTTATAGGGCCGCCGCC
GCCGCCGCCTCGCCATAAAAGGAAACTTTCGGAGCGCGCCGCTCTGATTGGCTGCCGCCGCACCTCTCCG
CCTCGCCCCGCCCCCCCCCCCCCCCCCCCCCCCCCCCCCCGGCGCCCGCCCCCCCCCCCCCCCCGCCCCC
ATCGCTGCACAAAATAATTAAAAAATAAATAAATACAAAATTGGGGGTGGGGAGGGGGGGGAGATGGGGA
GAGTGAAGCAGAACGTGGGGCTCACCTCGACCATGGTAATAGCGATGACTAATACGTAGATGTACTGCCA
AGTAGGAAAGTCCCATAAGGTCATGTACTGGGCATAATGCCAGGCGGGCCATTTACCGTCATTGACGTCA
ATAGGGGGCGTACTTGGCATATGATACACTTGATGTACTGCCAAGTGGGCAGTTTACCGTAAATACTCCA
CCCATTGACGTCAATGGAAAGTCCCTATTGGCGTTACTATGGGAACATACGTCATTATTGACGTCAATGG
GCGGGGGTCGTTGGGCGGTCAGCCAGGCGGGCCATTTACCGTAAGTTATGTAACGCGGAACTCCATATAT
GGGCTATGAACTAATGACCCCGTAATTGATTACTATTAATAACTAGTCAATAATCAATGTCGAGACCCAT
AGAGCCCACCGCATCCCCAGCATGCCTGCTATTGTCTTCCCAATCCTCCCCCTTGCTGTCCTGCCCCACC
CCACCCCCCAGAATAGAATGACACCTACTCAGACAATGCGATGCAATTTCCTCATTTTATTAGGAAAGGA
CAGTGGGAGTGGCACCTTCCAGGGTCAAGGAAGGCACGGGGGAGGGGCAAACAACAGATGGCTGGCAACT
AGAAGGCACAGTCGAGGCTGATCAGCGGGTTTATAACTTCGTATAATGTATGCTATACGAAGTTATGGTA
CCTTACTCGTCCATGCCGCCGGTGGAGTGGCGGCCCTCGGCGCGTTCGTACTGTTCCACGATGGTGTAGT
CCTCGTTGTGGGAGGTGATGTCCAACTTGATGTTGACGTTGTAGGCGCCGGGCAGCTGCACGGGCTTCTT
GGCCTTGTAGGTGGTCTTGACCTCAGCGTCGTAGTGGCCGCCGTCCTTCAGCTTCAGCCTCTGCTTGATC
TCGCCCTTCAGGGCGCCGTCCTCGGGGTACATCCGCTCGGAGGAGGCCTCCCAGCCCATGGTCTTCTTCT
GCATTACGGGGCCGTCGGAGGGGAAGTTGGTGCCGCGCAGCTTCACCTTGTAGATGAACTCGCCGTCCTG
CAGGGAGGAGTCCTGGGTCACGGTCACCACGCCGCCGTCCTCGAAGTTCATCACGCGCTCCCACTTGAAG
CCCTCGGGGAAGGACAGCTTCAAGTAGTCGGGGATGTCGGCGGGGTGCTTCACGTAGGCCTTGGAGCCGT
ACATGAACTGAGGGGACAGGATGTCCCAGGCGAAGGGCAGGGGGCCACCCTTGGTCACCTTCAGCTTGGC
GGTCTGGGTGCCCTCGTAGGGGCGGCCCTCGCCCTCGCCCTCGATCTCGAACTCGTGGCCGTTCACGGAG
CCCTCCATGTGCACCTTGAAGCGCATGAACTCCTTGATGATGGCCATGTTATCCTCCTCGCCCTTGCTCA
CCATGGTGGCGACCGGTAGCGCTAGCGTAGGCGCCGGTCACAGCTTGGATCTGTAACGGCGCAGAACAGA
AAACGAAACAAAGACGTAGAGTTGAGCAAGCAGGGTCAGGCAAAGCGTGGAGAGCCGGCTGAGTCTAGGT
AGGCTCCAAGGGAGCGCCGGACAAAGGCCCGGTCTCGACCTGAGCTTTAAACTTACCTAGACGGCGGACG
CAGTTCAGGAGGCACCACAGGCGGGAGGCGGCAGAACGCGACTCAACCGGCGTGGATGGCGGCCTCAGGT
AGGGCGGCGGGCGCGTGAAGGAGAGATGCGAGCCCCTCGAAGCTTCAGCTGTGTTCTGGCGGCAAACCCG
TTGCGAAAAAGAACGTTCACGGCGACTACTGCACTTATATACGGTTCTCCCCCACCCTCGGGAAAAAGGC
GGAGCCAGTACACGACATCACTTTCCCAGTTTACCCCGCGCCACCTTCTCTAGGCACCGGTTCAATTGCC
GACCCCTCCCCCCAACTTCTCGGGGACTGTGGGCGATGTGCGCTCTGCCCACTGACGGGCACCGGAGCGA
TCGCAGATCATGCATCCATAGAGCCCACCGCATCCCCAGCATGCCTGCTATTGTCTTCCCAATCCTCCCC
CTTGCTGTCCTGCCCCACCCCACCCCCCAGAATAGAATGACACCTACTCAGACAATGCGATGCAATTTCC
TCATTTTATTAGGAAAGGACAGTGGGAGTGGCACCTTCCAGGGTCAAGGAAGGCACGGGGGAGGGGCAAA
CAACAGATGGCTGGCAACTAGAAGGCACAGGTTTAAACGGGCCCTCTAGATCAGGCACCGGGCTTGCGGG
TCATGCACCAGGTGCGCGGTCCTTCGGGCACCTCGACGTCGGCGGTGACGGTGAAGCCGAGCCGCTCGTA
GAAGGGGAGGTTGCGGGGCGCGGAGGTCTCCAGGAAGGCGGGCACCCCGGCGCGCTCGGCCGCCTCCACT
CCGGGGAGCACGACGGCGCTGCCCAGACCCTTGCCCTGGTGGTCGGGCGAGACGCCGACGGTGGCCAGGA
ACCACGCGGGCTCCTTGGGCCGGTGCGGCGCCAGGAGGCCTTCCATCTGTTGCTGCGCGGCCAGCCGGGA
ACCGCTCAACTCGGCCATGCGCGGGCCGATCTCGGCGAACACCGCCCCCGCTTCGACGCTCTCCGGCGTG
GTCCAGACCGCCACCGCGGCGCCGTCGTCCGCGACCCACACCTTGCCGATGTCGAGCCCGACGCGCGTGA
GGAAGAGTTCTTGCAGCTCGGTGACCCGCTCGATGTGGCGGTCCGGATCGACGGTGTGGCGCGTGGCGGG
GTAGTCGGCGAACGCGGCGGCGAGGGTGCGTACGGCCCTGGGGACGTCGTCGCGGGTGGCGAGGCGCACC
GTGGGCTTGTACTCGGTCATCTCGAGCCTAGGGCCGGGATTCTCCTCCACGTCACCGCATGTTAGAAGAC
TTCCTCTGCCCTCTCCGCTGCCAGATCTCTCGAGGCCCTGTGGGAGGAAGAGAAGAGGTCAGAAGCTTAT
AACTTCGTATAATGTATGCTATACGAAGTTATT
Features (pLannotate 1.2.2; 30 found; start..end, strand, type, name):
      1..804     -  misc_feature   HA-L: left homology arm from the adeno-associated virus integration site (AAVS1) within intron 1 of the human PPP1R12C gene
    817..857     +  promoter       AmpR promoter (fragment): bla
    858..1718    +  CDS            AmpR: β-lactamase; bla; confers resistance to ampicillin, carbenicillin, and related antibiotics
   1889..2477    +  rep_origin     ori: high-copy-number ColE1/pMB1/pBR322/pUC origin of replication
   2525..3361    -  misc_feature   HA-R: right homology arm from the adeno-associated virus integration site (AAVS1) within intron 1 of the human PPP1R12C gene
   3388..3764    +  promoter       TRE3G promoter: 3rd-generation Tet-responsive promoter that can be activated by binding of Tet-On® 3G
   3789..4679    +  CDS            OTX2: OTX2_HUMAN - Experimental evidence at protein level: Swiss-Prot protein existence level 1. Transcription factor probably involved in the development of the brain and the sense organs. Can bind to the bicoid/BCD target sequence (BTS): 5'-TCTAATCCC-3'. From Homo sapiens (Human).
   4743..6050    +  CDS            PAX6: PAX6_HUMAN - Also known as AN2. Experimental evidence at protein level: Swiss-Prot protein existence level 1. Transcription factor with important functions in the development of the eye, nose, central nervous system and pancreas. Required for the differentiation of pancreatic islet alpha cells (By similarity). Competes with PAX4 in binding to a common element in the glucagon, insulin and somatostatin promoters. Regulates specification of the ventral neuron subtypes by establishing the correct progenitor domains (By similarity). Acts as a transcriptional repressor of NFATC1- mediated gene expre
   6114..7673    +  CDS            MITF: MITF_HUMAN - Also known as BHLHE32. Experimental evidence at protein level: Swiss-Prot protein existence level 1. Transcription factor that regulates the expression of genes with essential roles in cell differentiation, proliferation and survival. Binds to M-boxes (5'-TCATGTG-3') and symmetrical DNA sequences (E-boxes) (5'-CACGTG-3') found in the promoters of target genes, such as BCL2 and tyrosinase (TYR). Plays an important role in melanocyte development by regulating the expression of tyrosinase (TYR) and tyrosinase-related protein 1 (TYRP1). Plays a critical role in the differentiation of
   7702..7823    +  polyA_signal   SV40 poly(A) signal: SV40 polyadenylation signal
   7894..7916    -  protein_bind   lac operator (fragment): The lac repressor binds to the lac operator to inhibit transcription in E. coli. This inhibition can be relieved by adding lactose or isopropyl-β-D-thiogalactopyranoside (IPTG). lac repressor encoded by lacI
   7920..7950    -  promoter       lac promoter: promoter for the E. coli lac operon
   7965..7986    -  protein_bind   CAP binding site: CAP binding activates transcription in the presence of cAMP. E. coli catabolite activator protein
   7999..8091    -  CDS            lacI (fragment): lac repressor; lacI; The lac repressor binds to the lac operator to inhibit transcription in E. coli. This inhibition can be relieved by adding lactose or isopropyl-β-D-thiogalactopyranoside (IPTG).
   8093..8165    -  rep_origin     RSF ori (fragment): Plasmids containing the RSF 1030 origin of replication can be propagated in E. coli cells that contain additional plasmids with compatible origins.
   8430..8485    -  polyA_signal   β-globin poly(A) signal: rabbit β-globin polyadenylation signal (Gil and Proudfoot, 1987)
   8556..8636    -  CDS            HBB (fragment): HBB_PONPY - Experimental evidence at transcript level: Swiss-Prot protein existence level 2. Involved in oxygen transport from the lung to the various peripheral tissues. From Pongo pygmaeus (Bornean orangutan).
   8770..9387    -  CDS            tetR: TETR2_ECOLX - Experimental evidence at protein level: Swiss-Prot protein existence level 1. TetR is the repressor of the tetracycline resistance element; its N-terminal region forms a helix-turn-helix structure and binds DNA. Binding of tetracycline to TetR reduces the repressor affinity for the tetracycline resistance gene (tetA) promoter operator sites. From Escherichia coli.
   9446..10462   -  intron         chimeric intron: chimera between introns from chicken β-actin and rabbit β-globin
  10463..10740   -  promoter       chicken β-actin promoter: No description available
  10742..11121   -  enhancer       CMV enhancer: human cytomegalovirus immediate early enhancer
  11127..11351   -  polyA_signal   bGH poly(A) signal: bovine growth hormone polyadenylation signal
  11373..11406   -  protein_bind   loxP: Cre-mediated recombination occurs in the 8-bp core sequence (GCATACAT). Cre recombinase
  11416..12114   -  CDS            mCherry: mCherry is a basic (constitutively fluorescent) red fluorescent protein published in 2004, derived from Discosoma sp.. It is reported to be a very rapidly-maturing monomer with low acid sensitivity.
  12158..12426   -  LTR            5' LTR (truncated): truncated 5' long terminal repeat (LTR) from human T-cell leukemia virus (HTLV) type 1
  12439..12650   -  promoter       EF-1α core promoter: core promoter for human elongation factor EF-1α
  12686..12910   -  polyA_signal   bGH poly(A) signal: bovine growth hormone polyadenylation signal
  12931..13530   -  CDS            PuroR: puromycin N-acetyltransferase; pac from Streptomyces alboniger; confers resistance to puromycin
  13617..13642   -  misc_feature   SA: splice acceptor site
  13649..13682   -  protein_bind   loxP: Cre-mediated recombination occurs in the 8-bp core sequence (GCATACAT). Cre recombinase
