[The description below was written by a language model from this plasmid's Addgene catalogue record and pLannotate feature annotations shown in this document.]
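Description:
pAAVS hOPM is a roughly 13.7 kb donor plasmid for homologous recombination into the human AAVS1 safe-harbour site in intron 1 of PPP1R12C. It is designed to place a doxycycline-inducible cassette encoding OTX2, PAX6 and MITF into that locus. It is maintained in E. coli at high copy through a ColE1/pUC-type origin with ampicillin selection, and these bacterial elements lie outside the left and right AAVS1 homology arms, so they should not be carried into the genome on correct targeting. The two annotated sequences, one from the depositor and one from repository sequencing, show the same features in the same order and differ only in start coordinate and a single nucleotide of length.

Between the arms, a TRE3G promoter drives the three human transcription factor coding sequences in series, followed by an SV40 polyadenylation signal. Short unannotated gaps separate the reading frames, and the record does not say what links them. On the opposite strand, a CAG promoter (CMV enhancer, chicken β-actin promoter and chimeric intron) expresses a TetR-derived protein with a rabbit β-globin poly(A). This is presumably the reverse Tet transactivator that activates TRE3G when doxycycline is present.

Next to the left arm, a splice acceptor precedes a promoterless puromycin resistance gene with a bGH poly(A), a gene-trap layout in which resistance depends on transcription from the endogenous PPP1R12C gene and so enriches for on-target integrants. An EF-1α core/HTLV promoter then drives mCherry as a fluorescent marker. Two loxP sites flank the puromycin and mCherry units, which should allow Cre-mediated removal of both after clone isolation. The nuclease used for targeting and the intended cell type are not stated.
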