Addgene plasmid #112498: pAAVS hOPM
Purpose: Homologous recombination vector for dox-inducible overexpression of OTX2, PAX6, and MITF in AAVS locus.
Depositing lab: Bruce Conklin. Depositing organization: J. David Gladstone Institutes.
Backbone
  Vector backbone: pAAVS
  Backbone size w/o insert (bp): 9796
  Total vector size (bp): 13684
  Vector type: Mammalian Expression
  Selectable markers: Puromycin
Growth in bacteria
  Bacterial resistance: Ampicillin, 100 μg/mL
  Growth temperature: 37°C
  Growth strain: DH5alpha
  Copy number: High Copy
Gene/Insert
  Cloning method: Unknown
  Sequencing primers: 5′ ggaatctgcctaacaggaggt
Terms and licenses: Academic/Nonprofit Terms; Industry Terms: Not Available to Industry
How to cite: pAAVS hOPM was a gift from Bruce Conklin (Addgene plasmid # 112498 ; http://n2t.net/addgene:112498 ; RRID:Addgene_112498)
